Addgene plasmid #192949: pKTop::sptse5-CT (1169-1269)
Purpose: For membrane insertion study; Expresses Tse5-CT (1169-1269)/PhoA (22-472)/LacZ (4-60)fusion with PelB signalpeptide fused at the N-terminus
Depositing lab: David Albesa-Jové. Depositing organization: Instituto Biofisika Institutua (UPV/EHU, CSIC). Publication: The P. aeruginosa effector Tse5 forms membrane pores disrupting the membrane potential of intoxicated bacteria. Gonzalez-Magana A, Altuna J, Queralt-Martin M, Largo E, Velazquez C, Montanchez I, Bernal P, Alcaraz A, Albesa-Jove D. Commun Biol. 2022 Nov 5;5(1):1189. doi: 10.1038/s42003-022-04140-y. PubMed 36335275.
Backbone
  Vector backbone: pKTop
  Backbone manufacturer: Ladant Lab (https://research.pasteur.fr/en/team/biochemistry-of-macromolecular-interactions/)
  Vector type: Bacterial Expression
Growth in bacteria
  Bacterial resistance: Kanamycin, 50 μg/mL
  Growth temperature: 37°C
  Growth strain: DH5alpha
  Copy number: High Copy
Gene/Insert
  Gene/Insert name: sptse5-CT (1169-1269)
  Species: Pseudomonas aeruginosa
  Mutation: encodes for tse5 (1169-1269)
  Tag / fusion protein: PelB signal peptide (N terminal on insert)
  Cloning method: Unknown
Terms and licenses: Academic/Nonprofit Terms; Industry Terms: Not Available to Industry
Depositor comments: Please visit https://doi.org/10.21203/rs.3.rs-967174/v1 for preprint.
How to cite: pKTop::sptse5-CT (1169-1269) was a gift from David Albesa-Jové (Addgene plasmid # 192949 ; http://n2t.net/addgene:192949 ; RRID:Addgene_192949)
