[The description below was written by a language model from this plasmid's Addgene catalogue record and pLannotate feature annotations shown in this document.]
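Description:
pKTop::sptse5-CT (1169-1269) is a 4,620-nt bacterial expression plasmid built on the pKTop backbone, a vector designed for probing membrane protein topology in E. coli with a dual PhoA-LacZα reporter. It is selected with kanamycin through the Tn5-derived neo (nptII) gene, which is flanked by remnants of the ble and Tn5 transposase sequences. The annotated replication origin is p15A, generally regarded as medium copy, although the catalogue entry lists the plasmid as high copy. The other small annotated fragments (bom, rop, IS1, RSF ori, lacI) appear to be backbone remnants rather than functional parts.

Expression is driven by the lac promoter with its CAP binding site and lac operator, so transcription is subject to lac repressor control and IPTG induction. Because the plasmid is circular, this promoter at the end of the numbered sequence reads into the open reading frame at its start. That frame encodes residues 1169-1269 of the C-terminal region of Tse5, a Pseudomonas aeruginosa toxin delivered by the H1 type VI secretion system. It is preceded by a PelB signal peptide, which the feature table does not annotate separately, and is followed in frame by E. coli alkaline phosphatase (residues 22-472) and a LacZα fragment (residues 4-60).

PelB directs the fusion towards the periplasm. Alkaline phosphatase is active only in the periplasm, whereas LacZα can complement β-galactosidase only in the cytoplasm, so the balance of the two activities shows on which side of the inner membrane the reporter ends up. The construct is intended for membrane insertion studies of this Tse5-CT segment, linked to work showing that Tse5 forms membrane pores that dissipate the membrane potential of target bacteria.
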