Features (pLannotate 1.2.2; 16 found; start..end, strand, type, name):
     65..460     +  CDS            tse5 (fragment): TSE5_PSEAE - Protein predicted: Swiss-Prot protein existence level 4. Toxin secreted by the H1 type VI (H1-T6SS) secretion system that acts on bacterial target cells. The producing bacterium is protected by a cognate immunity protein. From Pseudomonas aeruginosa (strain ATCC 15692 / DSM 22644 / CIP 104116 / JCM 14847 / LMG 12228 / 1C / PRS 101 / PAO1).
    410..1762    +  CDS            phoA: PPB_ECOLI - Experimental evidence at protein level: Swiss-Prot protein existence level 1. From Escherichia coli (strain K12).
   1763..1924    +  CDS            lacZα (fragment): LacZα fragment of β-galactosidase; lacZ fragment
   1934..1979    -  misc_feature   bom (fragment): basis of mobility region from pBR322
   2081..2116    -  CDS            rop (fragment): Rop protein, which maintains plasmids at low copy number; rop
   2127..2162    +  CDS            lacZα (fragment): LacZα fragment of β-galactosidase; lacZ fragment
   2165..2231    -  mobile_element IS1 (fragment): prokaryotic transposable element IS1
   2232..2384    -  CDS            ble (fragment): BLE_KLEPN - Experimental evidence at protein level: Swiss-Prot protein existence level 1. Binding protein with a strong affinity to the bleomycin family of antibiotics. Binds to CL990; an antimitotic-antibiotic compound. From Klebsiella pneumoniae.
   2408..3199    -  CDS            neo: KKA2_KLEPN - Also known as kan, nptII. Experimental evidence at protein level: Swiss-Prot protein existence level 1. Resistance to kanamycin, neomycin, paromomycin, ribostamycin, butirosin and gentamicin B. From Klebsiella pneumoniae.
   3231..3560    -  CDS            tnpA (fragment): TN5P_ECOLX - Also known as tnp. Experimental evidence at protein level: Swiss-Prot protein existence level 1. Mediates transposition of transposon Tn5 by a 'cut and paste' mechanism. First, the monomeric transposase binds the 19 bp inverted DNA repeats flanking the transposon. Then, dimerization of the DNA- bound transposase creates a synaptic DNA complex. After nicking of the first DNA strand, excision of the transposon proceeds through a series of intermediates. The transposase then mediates the insertion of the transposon at a new site by strand transfer. The activity of the wild- type tran
   3595..4140    +  rep_origin     p15A ori: Plasmids containing the medium-copy-number p15A origin of replication can be propagated in E. coli cells that contain a second plasmid with the ColE1 origin.
   4228..4283    +  rep_origin     RSF ori (fragment): Plasmids containing the RSF 1030 origin of replication can be propagated in E. coli cells that contain additional plasmids with compatible origins.
   4406..4498    +  CDS            lacI (fragment): lac repressor; lacI; The lac repressor binds to the lac operator to inhibit transcription in E. coli. This inhibition can be relieved by adding lactose or isopropyl-β-D-thiogalactopyranoside (IPTG).
   4511..4532    +  protein_bind   CAP binding site: CAP binding activates transcription in the presence of cAMP. E. coli catabolite activator protein
   4547..4577    +  promoter       lac promoter: promoter for the E. coli lac operon
   4585..4601    +  protein_bind   lac operator: The lac repressor binds to the lac operator to inhibit transcription in E. coli. This inhibition can be relieved by adding lactose or isopropyl-β-D-thiogalactopyranoside (IPTG). lac repressor encoded by lacI
>Addgene plasmid #192949 | pKTop::sptse5-CT (1169-1269) | addgene full sequence | sequence record 380605 | Addgene NGS Result
ATGACCATGATTACGCCAAGCTATGAAGTACCTGCTGCCGACCGCGGCGGCGGGTCTGCTGCTGCTGGCG
GCGCAGCCGGCGATGGCGATGGGCCTGATCATTCCGCTGGTTGTGATCGGTGCGTTTGCGGCGCGTGCGG
CGATTGGTGCGGCGCTGGGTGCGGGCATTGAGCTGGGTATGCAGACCGGCAAACAAGTGCTGGGTCAGAT
GAAGGATAACTGGGACAGCGATCGTGACCTGACCGATATCAAGTGGAAATGCATCGACATTAACTGGAAA
CATGTTGGTGCGAGCGCGGCGATTGGTACCGTTGCGCCGGGCATGCTGAGCACCGGTAAAACCGTGGTTC
AGAGCGCGAAGGCGATTCGTACCCTGAGCGGTCAGGCGGCGAACACCGCGGGGAGCTCGGCCCGGACACC
AGAAATGCCTGTTCTGGAAAACCGGGCTGCTCAGGGCGATATTACTGCACCCGGCGGTGCTCGCCGTTTA
ACGGGTGATCAGACTGCCGCTCTGCGTGATTCTCTTAGCGATAAACCTGCAAAAAATATTATTTTGCTGA
TTGGCGATGGGATGGGGGACTCGGAAATTACTGCCGCACGTAATTATGCCGAAGGTGCGGGCGGCTTTTT
TAAAGGTATAGATGCCTTACCGCTTACCGGGCAATACACTCACTATGCGCTGAATAAAAAAACCGGCAAA
CCGGACTACGTCACCGACTCGGCTGCATCAGCAACCGCCTGGTCAACCGGTGTCAAAACCTATAACGGCG
CGCTGGGCGTCGATATTCACGAAAAAGATCACCCAACGATTCTGGAAATGGCAAAAGCCGCAGGTCTGGC
GACCGGTAACGTTTCTACCGCAGAGTTGCAGGATGCCACGCCCGCTGCGCTGGTGGCACATGTGACCTCG
CGCAAATGCTACGGTCCGAGCGCGACCAGTGAAAAATGTCCGGGTAACGCTCTGGAAAAAGGCGGAAAAG
GATCGATTACCGAACAGCTGCTTAACGCTCGTGCCGACGTTACGCTTGGCGGCGGCGCAAAAACCTTTGC
TGAAACGGCAACCGCTGGTGAATGGCAGGGAAAAACGCTGCGTGAACAGGCACAGGCGCGTGGTTATCAG
TTGGTGAGCGATGCTGCCTCACTGAATTCGGTGACGGAAGCGAATCAGCAAAAACCCCTGCTTGGCCTGT
TTGCTGACGGCAATATGCCAGTGCGCTGGCTAGGACCGAAAGCAACGTACCATGGCAATATCGATAAGCC
CGCAGTCACCTGTACGCCAAATCCGCAACGTAATGACAGTGTACCAACCCTGGCGCAGATGACCGACAAA
GCCATTGAATTGTTGAGTAAAAATGAGAAAGGCTTTTTCCTGCAAGTTGAAGGTGCGTCAATCGATAAAC
AGGATCATGCTGCGAATCCTTGTGGGCAAATTGGCGAGACGGTCGATCTCGATGAAGCCGTACAACGGGC
GCTGGAATTCGCTAAAAAGGAGGGTAACACGCTGGTCATAGTCACCGCTGATCACGCCCACGCCAGCCAG
ATTGTTGCGCCGGATACCAAAGCTCCGGGCCTCACCCAGGCGCTAAATACCAAAGATGGCGCAGTGATGG
TGATGAGTTACGGGAACTCCGAAGAGGATTCACAAGAACATACCGGCAGTCAGTTGCGTATTGCGGCGTA
TGGCCCGCATGCCGCCAATGTTGTTGGACTGACCGACCAGACCGATCTCTTCTACACCATGAAAGCCGCT
CTGGGGCTGAAAACGGATTCACTGGCCGTCGTTTTACAACGTCGTGACTGGGAAAACCCTGGCGTTACCC
AACTTAATCGCCTTGCAGCACATCCCCCTTTCGCCAGCTGGCGTAATAGCGAAGAGGCCCGCACCGATCG
CCCTTCCCAACAGTTGCGCAGCCTGAATGGCGAATGGCGCTAAGTGCACTCTCAGTACAATCTGCTCTGA
TGCCGCATAGTTAAGCCAGCCCCGACACCCGCCAACACCCGCTGACGCGCCCTGACGGGCTTGTCTGCTC
CCGGCATCCGCTTACAGACAAGCTGTGACCGTCTCCGGGAGCTGCATGTGTCAGAGGTTTTCACCGTCAT
CACCGAAACGCGCGAGACGAAAGGGCCGCCCTTCCCAACAGTTGCGCAGCCTGAATGGCGAATGGCGCTG
ATGTCCGGCGGTGCTTTTGCCGTTACGCACCACCCCGTCAGTAGCTGAACAGGAGGGACAGGGGGTGGGC
GAAGAACTCCAGCATGAGATCCCCGCGCTGGAGGATCATCCAGCCGGCGTCCCGGAAAACGATTCCGAAG
CCCAACCTTTCATAGAAGGCGGCGGTGGAATCGAAATCTCGTGATGGCAGGTTGGGCGTCGCTTGGTCGG
TCATTTCGAACCCCAGAGTCCCGCTCAGAAGAACTCGTCAAGAAGGCGATAGAAGGCGATGCGCTGCGAA
TCGGGAGCGGCGATACCGTAAAGCACGAGGAAGCGGTCAGCCCATTCGCCGCCAAGCTCTTCAGCAATAT
CACGGGTAGCCAACGCTATGTCCTGATAGCGGTCCGCCACACCCAGCCGGCCACAGTCGATGAATCCAGA
AAAGCGGCCATTTTCCACCATGATATTCGGCAAGCAGGCATCGCCATGGGTCACGACGAGATCCTCGCCG
TCGGGCATCCGCGCCTTGAGCCTGGCGAACAGTTCGGCTGGCGCGAGCCCCTGATGCTCTTCGTCCAGAT
CATCCTGATCGACAAGACCGGCTTCCATCCGAGTACGTGCTCGCTCGATGCGATGTTTCGCTTGGTGGTC
GAATGGGCAGGTAGCCGGATCAAGCGTATGCAGCCGCCGCATTGCATCAGCCATGATGGATACTTTCTCG
GCAGGAGCAAGGTGAGATGACAGGAGATCCTGCCCCGGCACTTCGCCCAATAGCAGCCAGTCCCTTCCCG
CTTCAGTGACAACGTCGAGCACAGCTGCGCAAGGAACGCCCGTCGTGGCCAGCCACGATAGCCGCGCTGC
CTCGTCTTGGAGTTCATTCAGGGCACCGGACAGGTCGGTCTTGACAAAAAGAACCGGGCGCCCCTGCGCT
GACAGCCGGAACACGGCGGCATCAGAGCAGCCGATTGTCTGTTGTGCCCAGTCATAGCCGAATAGCCTCT
CCACCCAAGCGGCCGGAGAACCTGCGTGCAATCCATCTTGTTCAATCATGCGAAACGATCCTCATCCTGT
CTCTTGATCAGATCTTGATCCCCTGCGCCATCAGATCCTTGGCGGCAAGAAAGCCATCCAGTTTACTTTG
CAGGGCTTCCCAACCTTACCAGAGGGCGCCCCAGCTGGCAATTCCGGTTCGCTTGCTGTCCATAAAACCG
CCCAGTCTAGCTATCGCCATGTAAGCCCACTGCAAGCTACCTGCTTTCTCTTTGCGCTTGCGTTTTCCCT
TGTCCAGATAGCCCAGTAGCTGACATTCATCCGGGGTCAGCACCGTTTCTGCGGACTGGCTTTCTACGTG
TTCCGCTTCCTTTAGCAGCCCTTGCGCCCTGAGTGCTTGCGGCAGCGTGAAGCTGTGCCTAGAAATATTT
TATCTGATTAATAAGATGATCTTCTTGAGATCGTTTTGGTCTGCGCGTAATCTCTTGCTCTGAAAACGAA
AAAACCGCCTTGCAGGGCGGTTTTTCGAAGGTTCTCTGAGCTACCAACTCTTTGAACCGAGGTAACTGGC
TTGGAGGAGCGCAGTCACCAAAACTTGTCCTTTCAGTTTAGCCTTAACCGGCGCATGACTTCAAGACTAA
CTCCTCTAAATCAATTACCAGTGGCTGCTGCCAGTGGTGCTTTTGCATGTCTTTCCGGGTTGGACTCAAG
ACGATAGTTACCGGATAAGGCGCAGCGGTCGGACTGAACGGGGGGTTCGTGCATACAGTCCAGCTTGGAG
CGAACTGCCTACCCGGAACTGAGTGTCAGGCGTGGAATGAGACAAACGCGGCCATAACAGCGGAATGACA
CCGGTAAACCGAAAGGCAGGAACAGGAGAGCGCACGAGGGAGCCGCCAGGGGGAAACGCCTGGTATCTTT
ATAGTCCTGTCGGGTTTCGCCACCACTGATTTGAGCGTCAGATTTCGTGATGCTTGTCAGGGGGGCGGAG
CCTATGGAAAAACGGCTTTGCCGCGGCCCTCTCACTTCCCTGTTAAGTATCTTCCTGGCATCTTCCAGGA
AATCTCCGCCCCGTTCGTAAGCCATTTCCGCTCGCCGCAGTCGAACGACCGAGCGTAGCGAGTCAGTGAG
CGAGGAAGCGGAATATATCCTGTATCACATATTCTGCTGACGCACCGGTGCAGCCTTTTTTCTCCTGCCA
CATGAAGCACTTCACTGACACCCTCATCAGTGCCAACATAGTAAGCCAGTATATACACTCCGCTAGCGCC
CAATACGCAAACCGCCTCTCCCCGCGCGTTGGCCGATTCATTAATGCAGCTGGCACGACAGGTTTCCCGA
CTGGAAAGCGGGCAGTGAGCGCAACGCAATTAATGTGAGTTAGCTCACTCATTAGGCACCCCAGGCTTTA
CACTTTATGCTTCCGGCTCGTATGTTGTGTGGAATTGTGAGCGGATAACAATTTCACACAGGAAACAGCT
